Addgene plasmid #159917: pAAV-CMV-FLEX-SaCas9-U6-sgDrd1
Purpose: Mutagenesis of Drd1
Depositing lab: Larry Zweifel. Depositing organization: University of Washington.
Backbone
  Vector backbone: pAAV-FLEX-SaCas9-U6-sgRNA
  Backbone manufacturer: Larry Zweifel (Addgene plasmid # 124844)
  Vector type: Mouse Targeting, AAV, CRISPR
Growth in bacteria
  Bacterial resistance: Ampicillin, 100 μg/mL
  Growth temperature: 37°C
  Growth strain: NEB Stable
  Copy number: High Copy
Gene/Insert
  Gene/Insert name: Drd1
  gRNA/shRNA sequence: CAAAGTCCATGCTACGCTAAT
  Species: M. musculus (mouse)
  Entrez Gene: Drd1 (a.k.a. C030036C15Rik, Drd-1, Drd1a, Gpcr15)
  Cloning method: Restriction Enzyme; 5′ cloning site Unknown (unknown if destroyed); 3′ cloning site Unknown (unknown if destroyed)
Terms and licenses: Academic/Nonprofit Terms; Industry Terms: Not Available to Industry
How to cite: pAAV-CMV-FLEX-SaCas9-U6-sgDrd1 was a gift from Larry Zweifel (Addgene plasmid # 159917 ; http://n2t.net/addgene:159917 ; RRID:Addgene_159917)
