[The description below was written by a language model from this plasmid's Addgene catalogue record and the feature table of its GenBank file.]
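Description:
pAAV-CMV-FLEX-SaCas9-U6-sgDrd1 is a 7.7 kb single-vector AAV CRISPR plasmid for Cre-dependent mutagenesis of the mouse dopamine receptor D1 gene (Drd1). It was made by cloning a Drd1-targeting guide into the pAAV-FLEX-SaCas9-U6-sgRNA backbone. The plasmid is maintained in bacteria through a high-copy ColE1/pUC-type origin and selected with ampicillin via the beta-lactamase gene. An f1 phage origin is also present. Two AAV2 inverted terminal repeats flank the payload, so the region between them can be packaged into recombinant AAV particles for delivery to mouse tissue. The recorded recombination-deficient growth strain fits the usual need to keep ITRs intact.

Between the ITRs are two expression units. In the first, the CMV enhancer and promoter sit upstream of a FLEX (double-inverted) switch, and a bGH polyadenylation signal lies downstream. The switch contains the Staphylococcus aureus Cas9 coding sequence, which carries an SV40 NLS at one end and a nucleoplasmin NLS plus a 3xHA epitope tag at the other. This sequence is placed in the antisense orientation between paired, oppositely oriented lox2272 and loxP sites. Without Cre, no functional nuclease transcript is made. Cre recombination at the incompatible lox pairs inverts the cassette and locks it in the sense orientation, so nuclear, HA-detectable SaCas9 is produced only in Cre-expressing cells. In the second unit, a human U6 RNA polymerase III promoter constitutively drives the Drd1 spacer fused to the SaCas9 guide RNA scaffold. The compact SaCas9 lets nuclease and guide fit in one AAV genome, which supports cell-type-specific disruption of Drd1 in Cre-expressing mouse cells.
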