LOCUS       Exported 7729 bp ds-DNA circular SYN 12-MAY-2021
DEFINITION  Mutagenesis of Drd1.
ACCESSION   .
VERSION     .
KEYWORDS    pAAV-CMV-FLEX-SaCas9-U6-sgDrd1
SOURCE      synthetic DNA construct
  ORGANISM  synthetic DNA construct
REFERENCE   1 (bases 1 to 7729)
  TITLE     Zweifel CRISPR AAV plasmids
REFERENCE   2 (bases 1 to 7729)
  AUTHORS   .
  TITLE     Direct Submission
  JOURNAL   Exported May 12, 2021 from SnapGene Server 1.1.58
            http://www.snapgene.com
FEATURES             Location/Qualifiers
     source          1..7729
                     /organism="synthetic DNA construct"
                     /mol_type="other DNA"
     enhancer        1..380
                     /label=CMV enhancer
                     /note="human cytomegalovirus immediate early enhancer"
     promoter        381..584
                     /label=CMV promoter
                     /note="human cytomegalovirus (CMV) immediate early
                     promoter"
     primer_bind     535..555
                     /label=CMV-F
                     /note="Human CMV immediate early promoter, forward primer"
     protein_bind    621..654
                     /label=lox2272
                     /bound_moiety="Cre recombinase"
                     /note="Cre-mediated recombination occurs in the 8-bp core
                     sequence (GGATACTT). lox2272 sites are compatible with each
                     other, but incompatible with loxP or loxN sites (Lee and
                     Saito, 1988)."
     protein_bind    705..738
                     /label=loxP
                     /bound_moiety="Cre recombinase"
                     /note="Cre-mediated recombination occurs in the 8-bp core
                     sequence (GCATACAT)."
     CDS             complement(750..830)
                     /codon_start=1
                     /product="three tandem HA epitope tags"
                     /label=3xHA
                     /translation="YPYDVPDYAYPYDVPDYAYPYDVPDYA"
     CDS             complement(837..884)
                     /codon_start=1
                     /product="bipartite nuclear localization signal from
                     nucleoplasmin"
                     /label=nucleoplasmin NLS
                     /translation="KRPAATKKAGQAKKKK"
     CDS             complement(885..4040)
                     /codon_start=1
                     /product="Cas9 endonuclease from the Staphylococcus aureus
                     Type II CRISPR/Cas system"
                     /label=SaCas9
                     /note="generates RNA-guided double strand breaks in DNA"
                     /translation="KRNYILGLDIGITSVGYGIIDYETRDVIDAGVRLFKEANVENNEG
                     RRSKRGARRLKRRRRHRIQRVKKLLFDYNLLTDHSELSGINPYEARVKGLSQKLSEEEF
                     SAALLHLAKRRGVHNVNEVEEDTGNELSTKEQISRNSKALEEKYVAELQLERLKKDGEV
                     RGSINRFKTSDYVKEAKQLLKVQKAYHQLDQSFIDTYIDLLETRRTYYEGPGEGSPFGW
                     KDIKEWYEMLMGHCTYFPEELRSVKYAYNADLYNALNDLNNLVITRDENEKLEYYEKFQ
                     IIENVFKQKKKPTLKQIAKEILVNEEDIKGYRVTSTGKPEFTNLKVYHDIKDITARKEI
                     IENAELLDQIAKILTIYQSSEDIQEELTNLNSELTQEEIEQISNLKGYTGTHNLSLKAI
                     NLILDELWHTNDNQIAIFNRLKLVPKKVDLSQQKEIPTTLVDDFILSPVVKRSFIQSIK
                     VINAIIKKYGLPNDIIIELAREKNSKDAQKMINEMQKRNRQTNERIEEIIRTTGKENAK
                     YLIEKIKLHDMQEGKCLYSLEAIPLEDLLNNPFNYEVDHIIPRSVSFDNSFNNKVLVKQ
                     EENSKKGNRTPFQYLSSSDSKISYETFKKHILNLAKGKGRISKTKKEYLLEERDINRFS
                     VQKDFINRNLVDTRYATRGLMNLLRSYFRVNNLDVKVKSINGGFTSFLRRKWKFKKERN
                     KGYKHHAEDALIIANADFIFKEWKKLDKAKKVMENQMFEEKQAESMPEIETEQEYKEIF
                     ITPHQIKHIKDFKDYKYSHRVDKKPNRELINDTLYSTRKDDKGNTLIVNNLNGLYDKDN
                     DKLKKLINKSPEKLLMYHHDPQTYQKLKLIMEQYGDEKNPLYKYYEETGNYLTKYSKKD
                     NGPVIKKIKYYGNKLNAHLDITDDYPNSRNKVVKLSLKPYRFDVYLDNGVYKFVTVKNL
                     DVIKKENYYEVNSKCYEEAKKLKKISNQAEFIASFYNNDLIKINGELYRVIGVNNDLLN
                     RIEVNMIDITYREYLENMNDKRPPRIIKTIASKTQSIKKYSTDILGNLYEVKSKKHPQI
                     IKKG"
     CDS             complement(4065..4085)
                     /codon_start=1
                     /product="nuclear localization signal of SV40 (simian virus
                     40) large T antigen"
                     /label=SV40 NLS
                     /translation="PKKKRKV"
     protein_bind    complement(4117..4150)
                     /label=lox2272
                     /bound_moiety="Cre recombinase"
                     /note="Cre-mediated recombination occurs in the 8-bp core
                     sequence (GGATACTT). lox2272 sites are compatible with each
                     other, but incompatible with loxP or loxN sites (Lee and
                     Saito, 1988)."
     protein_bind    complement(4201..4234)
                     /label=loxP
                     /bound_moiety="Cre recombinase"
                     /note="Cre-mediated recombination occurs in the 8-bp core
                     sequence (GCATACAT)."
     primer_bind     complement(4259..4276)
                     /label=BGH-rev
                     /note="Bovine growth hormone terminator, reverse primer.
                     Also called BGH reverse"
     polyA_signal    4265..4472
                     /label=bGH poly(A) signal
                     /note="bovine growth hormone polyadenylation signal"
     promoter        4479..4719
                     /label=U6 promoter
                     /note="RNA polymerase III promoter for human U6 snRNA"
     primer_bind     4479..4499
                     /label=hU6-F
                     /note="Human U6 promoter, forward primer"
     primer_bind     4650..4669
                     /label=LKO.1 5'
                     /note="Human U6 promoter, forward primer"
     misc_RNA        4750..4825
                     /label=Sa gRNA scaffold
                     /note="guide RNA scaffold for the Staphylococcus aureus
                     CRISPR/Cas9 system"
     repeat_region   4839..4979
                     /label=AAV2 ITR
                     /note="inverted terminal repeat of adeno-associated virus
                     serotype 2"
     repeat_region   4839..4968
                     /label=AAV2 ITR
     rep_origin      5054..5509
                     /direction=RIGHT
                     /label=f1 ori
                     /note="f1 bacteriophage origin of replication; arrow
                     indicates direction of (+) strand synthesis"
     primer_bind     complement(5141..5160)
                     /label=F1ori-R
                     /note="F1 origin, reverse primer"
     primer_bind     5351..5372
                     /label=F1ori-F
                     /note="F1 origin, forward primer"
     primer_bind     complement(5526..5545)
                     /label=pRS-marker
                     /note="pRS vectors, use to sequence yeast selectable
                     marker"
     primer_bind     5645..5667
                     /label=pGEX 3'
                     /note="pGEX vectors, reverse primer"
     primer_bind     complement(5705..5723)
                     /label=pBRforEco
                     /note="pBR322 vectors, upsteam of EcoRI site, forward
                     primer"
     promoter        5791..5895
                     /gene="bla"
                     /label=AmpR promoter
     CDS             5896..6756
                     /codon_start=1
                     /gene="bla"
                     /product="beta-lactamase"
                     /label=AmpR
                     /note="confers resistance to ampicillin, carbenicillin, and
                     related antibiotics"
                     /translation="MSIQHFRVALIPFFAAFCLPVFAHPETLVKVKDAEDQLGARVGYI
                     ELDLNSGKILESFRPEERFPMMSTFKVLLCGAVLSRIDAGQEQLGRRIHYSQNDLVEYS
                     PVTEKHLTDGMTVRELCSAAITMSDNTAANLLLTTIGGPKELTAFLHNMGDHVTRLDRW
                     EPELNEAIPNDERDTTMPVAMATTLRKLLTGELLTLASRQQLIDWMEADKVAGPLLRSA
                     LPAGWFIADKSGAGERGSRGIIAALGPDGKPSRIVVIYTTGSQATMDERNRQIAEIGAS
                     LIKHW"
     primer_bind     complement(6114..6133)
                     /label=Amp-R
                     /note="Ampicillin resistance gene, reverse primer"
     rep_origin      6927..7515
                     /direction=RIGHT
                     /label=ori
                     /note="high-copy-number ColE1/pMB1/pBR322/pUC origin of
                     replication"
     primer_bind     7416..7435
                     /label=pBR322ori-F
                     /note="pBR322 origin, forward primer"
     repeat_region   7577..7706
                     /label=AAV2 ITR (alternate)
                     /note="Functional equivalent of wild-type AAV2 ITR"
ORIGIN
        1 gacattgatt attgactagt tattaatagt aatcaattac ggggtcatta gttcatagcc
       61 catatatgga gttccgcgtt acataactta cggtaaatgg cccgcctggc tgaccgccca
      121 acgacccccg cccattgacg tcaataatga cgtatgttcc catagtaacg ccaataggga
      181 ctttccattg acgtcaatgg gtggagtatt tacggtaaac tgcccacttg gcagtacatc
      241 aagtgtatca tatgccaagt acgcccccta ttgacgtcaa tgacggtaaa tggcccgcct
      301 ggcattatgc ccagtacatg accttatggg actttcctac ttggcagtac atctacgtat
      361 tagtcatcgc tattaccatg gtgatgcggt tttggcagta catcaatggg cgtggatagc
      421 ggtttgactc acggggattt ccaagtctcc accccattga cgtcaatggg agtttgtttt
      481 ggcaccaaaa tcaacgggac tttccaaaat gtcgtaacaa ctccgcccca ttgacgcaaa
      541 tgggcggtag gcgtgtacgg tgggaggtct atataagcag agctctctgg ctaactaccg
      601 gtgctagcgt cgactccgga ataacttcgt ataggatact ttatacgaag ttatgcagaa
      661 tggtagctgg attgtagctg ctattagcaa tatgaaacct cttaataact tcgtatagca
      721 tacattatac gaagttatgg cgcgccttaa gcgtaatctg gaacatcgta tgggtaagcg
      781 taatctggaa catcgtatgg gtaagcgtaa tctggaacat cgtatgggta ggatcccttt
      841 ttcttttttg cctggccggc ctttttcgtg gccgccggcc ttttgccctt tttgatgatc
      901 tgagggtgct tcttagattt cacttcatac aggttgccca gaatgtctgt gctgtacttc
      961 ttaatgctct gggtcttgga ggcgattgtc ttaatgatcc tggggggcct cttgtcgttc
     1021 atgttttcca ggtactcgcg gtaggtgatg tcgatcatgt tcacttcgat ccggttcagc
     1081 aggtcgttgt tcacgccgat cactctatac agctcgccgt tgatcttgat cagatcgttg
     1141 ttgtagaagg aggcgataaa ctcggcctgg ttgctgatct tcttcagctt cttagcttcc
     1201 tcatagcact tgctattcac ttcgtagtag ttttcttttt tgatcacatc cagattcttc
     1261 acggtcacga acttgtacac gccattgtcc aggtacacgt cgaatctgta gggcttcagg
     1321 gacagcttca cgaccttgtt tctgctgttg gggtagtcgt cggtgatgtc cagatgggcg
     1381 ttcagtttgt tgccgtaata cttaatcttc ttgatcacgg ggccgttgtc ctttttggag
     1441 tacttggtca ggtagttccc ggtttcctcg tagtacttgt acaggggatt cttctcgtcg
     1501 ccgtactgtt ccataatcag cttcagtttc tggtaggtct gggggtcgtg gtggtacatc
     1561 agcagctttt cggggctctt gttgatcagc tttttcagct tgtcattgtc cttgtcgtac
     1621 aggccgttca gattgttcac gatcagggtg ttgcccttgt cgtccttccg ggtggagtac
     1681 agggtgtcgt taatcagctc tctattaggc ttcttgtcca cccggtggct gtacttgtag
     1741 tccttgaagt ccttaatgtg cttgatctgg tggggggtga tgaagatctc tttgtactcc
     1801 tgctcggttt cgatctcggg catgctctcg gcctgctttt cctcgaacat ctggttttcc
     1861 atcacttttt tggccttgtc cagtttcttc cactctttga agatgaaatc ggcgttggca
     1921 atgatcaggg cgtcctcggc gtggtgcttg taccccttgt tccgctcttt cttaaacttc
     1981 cacttccgcc gcagaaagct ggtgaagccg ccattgatgg acttcacttt cacgtccagg
     2041 ttgttcactc tgaagtagct ccgcagcagg ttcatcaggc ctctggtggc gtatctggta
     2101 tccaccaggt tccggttgat gaagtctttc tgcacggaga acctgttgat gtcccgttct
     2161 tccagcagat actctttctt ggtcttgctg attctgccct tgcccttggc cagattcagg
     2221 atgtgcttct tgaaggtttc gtagctgatc ttgctgtcgc tgctgctcag gtactggaat
     2281 ggggtccggt tgcccttctt gctgttttct tcctgcttca cgagcacctt gttgttgaag
     2341 ctgttgtcga aggacacgct tctggggatg atgtggtcca cctcatagtt gaaggggttg
     2401 ttcagcagat cttccagagg gatggcttcc aggctgtaca ggcacttgcc ttcctgcatg
     2461 tcgtgcagct tgatcttctc gatcaggtac ttggcgttct ctttgccggt ggtccggatg
     2521 atttcctcga tccgctcgtt ggtctgccgg ttccgcttct gcatctcgtt gatcattttc
     2581 tgggcgtcct tggagttctt ctcgcgggcc agctcgataa tgatgtcgtt gggcaggccg
     2641 tacttcttga tgatggcgtt gatcactttg atgctctgga tgaagcttct cttcacgacg
     2701 gggctcagga tgaagtcgtc caccagggtg gtggggatct ctttctgctg ggacaggtcc
     2761 accttcttgg gcaccagctt cagccggttg aagatagcga tctggttgtc gttggtgtgc
     2821 cacagctcgt ccaggatcag gttgatggcc ttcaggctca ggttgtgggt gccggtatag
     2881 cccttcagat tagagatctg ctcgatctct tcctgggtca gctcggagtt cagattggtc
     2941 agttcttcct ggatgtcctc gctgctctgg tagatggtca ggatcttggc aatctgatcc
     3001 agcagctcgg cgttctcaat aatctctttc cgggcggtaa tgtccttgat gtcgtggtac
     3061 accttcaggt tggtgaactc gggcttgccg gtgctggtca ctctgtagcc cttaatatcc
     3121 tcttcgttca cgaggatttc tttggcgatc tgcttcaggg tgggcttctt cttctgcttg
     3181 aacacgttct cgatgatctg gaacttctcg taatattcca gcttctcgtt ctcgtccctg
     3241 gtgatcacga gattgttcag gtcgttcagg gcgttgtaca ggtcggcgtt gtaggcgtac
     3301 ttcacgctcc gcagttcctc ggggaagtag gtgcagtggc ccatcagcat ctcgtaccat
     3361 tctttgatgt ccttccagcc gaaggggctg ccctcgccag gtccctcata gtaggtccgc
     3421 cgggtttcca gcaggtcgat gtaggtgtcg atgaagctct ggtccagctg gtggtaggcc
     3481 ttctgcacct tcagcagctg tttggcttct ttcacgtagt cgctggtctt gaatctgttg
     3541 atgctgcccc gcacttcgcc gtctttcttc agccgttcca gctgcagttc ggccacgtat
     3601 ttctcttcca gggccttgct gttccggctg atctgctctt tggtggacag ctcgttgccg
     3661 gtgtcctctt ccacctcgtt cacgttgtgc acgcctcttc tcttggccag gtgcagcagg
     3721 gcggcagaga actcttcctc gctcagcttc tggctcaggc ccttcactct ggcctcgtag
     3781 gggttgatgc cgctcagctc gctgtggtcg gtcagcaggt tgtagtcgaa cagcagcttc
     3841 ttcactctct ggattctatg ccgcctccgc cgcttcagcc ttctggcgcc tctcttgctc
     3901 cgcctgccct cgttgttttc cacgttggcc tctttgaaca gccgcacgcc ggcatcgatc
     3961 acgtcccgtg tctcgtagtc gatgatgccg tagcccacgc tggtgatgcc gatgtccagg
     4021 cccaggatgt agttccgctt ggctgctggg actccgtgga taccgacctt ccgcttcttc
     4081 tttggggcca tgcggccgct gcagaccggt gctagcataa cttcgtataa agtatcctat
     4141 acgaagttat ttgccttaac ccagaaatta tcactgttat tctttagaat ggtgcaaaga
     4201 ataacttcgt ataatgtatg ctatacgaag ttatgaattc ctagagctcg ctgatcagcc
     4261 tcgactgtgc cttctagttg ccagccatct gttgtttgcc cctcccccgt gccttccttg
     4321 accctggaag gtgccactcc cactgtcctt tcctaataaa atgaggaaat tgcatcgcat
     4381 tgtctgagta ggtgtcattc tattctgggg ggtggggtgg ggcaggacag caagggggag
     4441 gattgggaag agaatagcag gcatgctggg gaggtaccga gggcctattt cccatgattc
     4501 cttcatattt gcatatacga tacaaggctg ttagagagat aattggaatt aatttgactg
     4561 taaacacaaa gatattagta caaaatacgt gacgtagaaa gtaataattt cttgggtagt
     4621 ttgcagtttt aaaattatgt tttaaaatgg actatcatat gcttaccgta acttgaaagt
     4681 atttcgattt cttggcttta tatatcttgt ggaaaggacg aaacaccgca aagtccatgc
     4741 tacgctaatg ttttagtact ctggaaacag aatctactaa aacaaggcaa aatgccgtgt
     4801 ttatctcgtc aacttgttgg cgagattttt gcggccgcag gaacccctag tgatggagtt
     4861 ggccactccc tctctgcgcg ctcgctcgct cactgaggcc gggcgaccaa aggtcgcccg
     4921 acgcccgggc tttgcccggg cggcctcagt gagcgagcga gcgcgcagct gcctgcaggg
     4981 gcgcctgatg cggtattttc tccttacgca tctgtgcggt atttcacacc gcatannnnn
     5041 nnnnnnnnnn nnnnnnnnnn nnnnnnnnnn nnnnnnnnnn nnnnnnnnnn nnnnnnnnnn
     5101 nnnnnnnnnn nnnnnnnnnn nnnnnnnnnn tnnnnnnnnn nnnnnnnnnn nnnnnnnnnn
     5161 nnnnnnnnnn nnnnnnncnn nnnnnnnnnn nnnnnnnnnn nnnnnnnnnn nnnnnnnnnn
     5221 nnnnnnnnnn nnnnnnnnnn nnnnnnnnnn nnnnnnnnnn nnnnnnnnnn nnnnnnnnnn
     5281 nnnnnnnnnn nnnnnnnnnn nnnnnnnnnn nnnnnnnnnc ctttgacgtt ggagtccacg
     5341 ttctttaata gtggactctt gttccaaact ggaacaacac tcaactctat ctcgggctat
     5401 tcttttgatt tataagggat tttgccgatt tcggtctatt ggttaaaaaa tgagctgatt
     5461 taacaaaaat ttaacgcgaa ttttaacaaa atattaacgt ttacaatttt atggtgcact
     5521 ctcagtacaa tctgctctga tgccgcatag ttaagccagc cccgacaccc gccaacaccc
     5581 gctgacgcgc cctgacgggc ttgtctgctc ccggcatccg cttacagaca agctgtgacc
     5641 gtctccggga gctgcatgtg tcagaggttt tcaccgtcat caccgaaacg cgcgagacga
     5701 aagggcctcg tgatacgcct atttttatag gttaatgtca tgataataat ggtttcttag
     5761 acgtcaggtg gcacttttcg gggaaatgtg cgcggaaccc ctatttgttt atttttctaa
     5821 atacattcaa atatgtatcc gctcatgaga caataaccct gataaatgct tcaataatat
     5881 tgaaaaagga agagtatgag tattcaacat ttccgtgtcg cccttattcc cttttttgcg
     5941 gcattttgcc ttcctgtttt tgctcaccca gaaacgctgg tgaaagtaaa agatgctgaa
     6001 gatcagttgg gtgcacgagt gggttacatc gaactggatc tcaacagcgg taagatcctt
     6061 gagagttttc gccccgaaga acgttttcca atgatgagca cttttaaagt tctgctatgt
     6121 ggcgcggtat tatcccgtat tgacgccggg caagagcaac tcggtcgccg catacactat
     6181 tctcagaatg acttggttga gtactcacca gtcacagaaa agcatcttac ggatggcatg
     6241 acagtaagag aattatgcag tgctgccata accatgagtg ataacactgc ggccaactta
     6301 cttctgacaa cgatcggagg accgaaggag ctaaccgctt ttttgcacaa catgggggat
     6361 catgtaactc gccttgatcg ttgggaaccg gagctgaatg aagccatacc aaacgacgag
     6421 cgtgacacca cgatgcctgt agcaatggca acaacgttgc gcaaactatt aactggcgaa
     6481 ctacttactc tagcttcccg gcaacaatta atagactgga tggaggcgga taaagttgca
     6541 ggaccacttc tgcgctcggc ccttccggct ggctggttta ttgctgataa atctggagcc
     6601 ggtgagcgtg gaagccgcgg tatcattgca gcactggggc cagatggtaa gccctcccgt
     6661 atcgtagtta tctacacgac ggggagtcag gcaactatgg atgaacgaaa tagacagatc
     6721 gctgagatag gtgcctcact gattaagcat tggtaactgt cagaccaagt ttactcatat
     6781 atactttaga ttgatttaaa acttcatttt taatttaaaa ggatctaggt gaagatcctt
     6841 tttgataatc tcatgaccaa aatcccttaa cgtgagtttt cgttccactg agcgtcagac
     6901 cccgtagaaa agatcaaagg atcttcttga gatccttttt ttctgcgcgt aatctgctgc
     6961 ttgcaaacaa aaaaaccacc gctaccagcg gtggtttgtt tgccggatca agagctacca
     7021 actctttttc cgaaggtaac tggcttcagc agagcgcaga taccaaatac tgttcttcta
     7081 gtgtagccgt agttaggcca ccacttcaag aactctgtag caccgcctac atacctcgct
     7141 ctgctaatcc tgttaccagt ggctgctgcc agtggcgata agtcgtgtct taccgggttg
     7201 gactcaagac gatagttacc ggataaggcg cagcggtcgg gctgaacggg gggttcgtgc
     7261 acacagccca gcttggagcg aacgacctac accgaactga gatacctaca gcgtgagcta
     7321 tgagaaagcg ccacgcttcc cgaagggaga aaggcggaca ggtatccggt aagcggcagg
     7381 gtcggaacag gagagcgcac gagggagctt ccagggggaa acgcctggta tctttatagt
     7441 cctgtcgggt ttcgccacct ctgacttgag cgtcgatttt tgtgatgctc gtcagggggg
     7501 cggagcctat ggaaaaacgc cagcaacgcg gcctttttac ggttcctggc cttttgctgg
     7561 ccttttgctc acatgtcctg caggcagctg cgcgctcgct cgctcactga ggccgcccgg
     7621 gcgtcgggcg acctttggtc gcccggcctc agtgagcgag cgagcgcgca gagagggagt
     7681 ggccaactcc atcactaggg gttcctgcgg cctctagact cgaggcgtt
//
